Addgene plasmid #120638: Smp_035040-Cd4-bio-His
Purpose: Expression of recombinant S. mansoni protein
Depositing lab: Gavin Wright. Depositing organization: Wellcome Sanger Institute. Publication: A library of cell-surface and secreted proteins from Schistosoma mansoni identifies early serological markers of infection. Cécile Crosnier, Anna V. Protasio, Gabriel Rinaldi, Shona Wilson, Matthew Berriman, Gavin J. Wright. bioRXiv 10.1101/593616.
Backbone
  Vector backbone: pTT3
  Backbone manufacturer: Yves Durocher, NRC
  Backbone size w/o insert (bp): 6686
  Vector type: Mammalian Expression
Growth in bacteria
  Bacterial resistance: Ampicillin, 100 μg/mL
  Growth temperature: 37°C
  Growth strain: DH5alpha
  Copy number: High Copy
Gene/Insert
  Gene/Insert name: Smp_035040
  Species: Schistosoma mansoni
  Insert size (bp): 654
  Entrez Gene: Smp_035040 (a.k.a. Smp_035040)
  Promoter: CMV
  Tag / fusion protein: ratCd4(d3+4)-bio-6His (C terminal on backbone)
  Cloning method: Restriction Enzyme; 5′ cloning site NotI (not destroyed); 3′ cloning site AscI (not destroyed)
Terms and licenses: Academic/Nonprofit Terms; Industry Terms: Not Available to Industry
How to cite: Smp_035040-Cd4-bio-His was a gift from Gavin Wright (Addgene plasmid # 120638 ; http://n2t.net/addgene:120638 ; RRID:Addgene_120638)
