[The description below was written by a language model from this plasmid's Addgene catalogue record and pLannotate feature annotations shown in this document.]
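Description:
Smp_035040-Cd4-bio-His is a mammalian expression plasmid built on the pTT3 backbone for producing a recombinant, secreted form of the Schistosoma mansoni protein Smp_035040. It is propagated in E. coli as a high-copy plasmid through a ColE1/pUC-type origin and selected with ampicillin via the β-lactamase gene. The backbone also carries an Epstein-Barr virus oriP fragment, which supports episomal maintenance in cells that supply EBNA1. This is a typical feature of vectors designed for high-yield transient expression. Residual lac regulatory elements and short tet promoter and bla fragments near the end of the record appear to be cloning-vector remnants.

Expression is driven by the CMV immediate early enhancer and promoter. Adenovirus-derived leader and splice elements and a chimeric intron fragment follow, and these generally improve transcript processing and translation. The small reverse-strand hit to the adenoviral terminal protein most likely reflects this leader region rather than an expressed gene. A fragment of a mouse immunoglobulin heavy chain signal sequence is annotated just upstream of the insert position and would direct the product into the secretory pathway.

The 654 bp Smp_035040 insert, cloned between retained NotI and AscI sites, is not itself annotated but corresponds to the gap between the signal sequence and the rat Cd4 segment. It is fused at its C terminus to rat Cd4 domains 3 and 4, a biotinylation ("bio") sequence and a six-histidine tag, and the transcript ends at a rabbit β-globin polyadenylation signal. The tags allow purification and capture of the biotinylated protein. According to the record, the construct belongs to a library of S. mansoni cell-surface and secreted proteins used to identify early serological markers of infection.
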