Features (pLannotate 1.2.2; 18 found; start..end, strand, type, name):
      1..380     +  enhancer       CMV enhancer: human cytomegalovirus immediate early enhancer
    382..581     +  promoter       CMV promoter: human cytomegalovirus (CMV) immediate early promoter
    649..687     +  misc_feature   Ad SA (fragment): adenovirus major late transcript splice acceptor (Friedrich and Soriano, 1991)
    720..929     -  CDS            PTP (fragment): TERM_ADE02 - Experimental evidence at protein level: Swiss-Prot protein existence level 1. Protein covalently bound to the viral DNA that acts as a primer for viral genomic replication by DNA strand displacement. Assembles on the viral origin of replication in an initiation complex with viral polymerase, DBP, host NFIA and host POU2F1/OCT1. During initiation, the polymerase covalently couples the first dCTP with Ser- 580 of pTP. The terminal protein stimulates the template activity over 20 fold compared to protein-free templates. Neo-synthesized viral genomes are linked to two preterminal prot
    960..1049    +  intron         chimeric intron (fragment): chimera between introns from adenovirus and immunoglobulin heavy chain genes
   1068..1114    +  CDS            IgH signal sequence (fragment): signal sequence from the mouse immunoglobulin heavy chain variable region
   1845..2408    +  CDS            Cd4 (fragment): CD4_RAT - Experimental evidence at protein level: Swiss-Prot protein existence level 1. Integral membrane glycoprotein that plays an essential role in the immune response and serves multiple functions in responses against both external and internal offenses. In T-cells, functions primarily as a coreceptor for MHC class II molecule:peptide complex. The antigens presented by class II peptides are derived from extracellular proteins while class I peptides are derived from cytosolic proteins. Interacts simultaneously with the T-cell receptor (TCR) and the MHC class II presented by antigen presenti
   2568..2623    +  polyA_signal   β-globin poly(A) signal: rabbit β-globin polyadenylation signal (Gil and Proudfoot, 1987)
   3137..4818    -  rep_origin     oriP (fragment): Epstein-Barr virus oriP replication origin (Yates et al., 2000)
   4945..5049    +  promoter       AmpR promoter: bla
   5050..5910    +  CDS            AmpR: β-lactamase; bla; confers resistance to ampicillin, carbenicillin, and related antibiotics
   6081..6669    +  rep_origin     ori: high-copy-number ColE1/pMB1/pBR322/pUC origin of replication
   6852..6944    +  CDS            lacI (fragment): lac repressor; lacI; The lac repressor binds to the lac operator to inhibit transcription in E. coli. This inhibition can be relieved by adding lactose or isopropyl-β-D-thiogalactopyranoside (IPTG).
   6957..6978    +  protein_bind   CAP binding site: CAP binding activates transcription in the presence of cAMP. E. coli catabolite activator protein
   6993..7023    +  promoter       lac promoter: promoter for the E. coli lac operon
   7031..7047    +  protein_bind   lac operator: The lac repressor binds to the lac operator to inhibit transcription in E. coli. This inhibition can be relieved by adding lactose or isopropyl-β-D-thiogalactopyranoside (IPTG). lac repressor encoded by lacI
   7117..7133    +  promoter       tet promoter (fragment): E. coli promoter for tetracycline efflux protein gene
   7143..7168    -  CDS            bla(M) (fragment): β-lactamase lacking the signal sequence; bla(M); allows cytosolic expression of β-lactamase
>Addgene plasmid #120638 | Smp_035040-Cd4-bio-His | addgene full sequence | sequence record 234194 | Addgene NGS Result
GACATTGATTATTGACTAGTTATTAATAGTAATCAATTACGGGGTCATTAGTTCATAGCCCATATATGGA
GTTCCGCGTTACATAACTTACGGTAAATGGCCCGCCTGGCTGACCGCCCAACGACCCCCGCCCATTGACG
TCAATAATGACGTATGTTCCCATAGTAACGCCAATAGGGACTTTCCATTGACGTCAATGGGTGGAGTATT
TACGGTAAACTGCCCACTTGGCAGTACATCAAGTGTATCATATGCCAAGTCCGCCCCCTATTGACGTCAA
TGACGGTAAATGGCCCGCCTGGCATTATGCCCAGTACATGACCTTACGGGACTTTCCTACTTGGCAGTAC
ATCTACGTATTAGTCATCGCTATTACCATGGTGATGCGGTTTTGGCAGTACACCAATGGGCGTGGATAGC
GGTTTGACTCACGGGGATTTCCAAGTCTCCACCCCATTGACGTCAATGGGAGTTTGTTTTGGCACCAAAA
TCAACGGGACTTTCCAAAATGTCGTAATAACCCCGCCCCGTTGACGCAAATGGGCGGTAGGCGTGTACGG
TGGGAGGTCTATATAAGCAGAGCTCGTTTAGTGAACCGTCAGATCCTCACTCTCTTCCGCATCGCTGTCT
GCGAGGGCCAGCTGTTGGGCTCGCGGTTGAGGACAAACTCTTCGCGGTCTTTCCAGTACTCTTGGATCGG
AAACCCGTCGGCCTCCGAACGGTACTCCGCCACCGAGGGACCTGAGCGAGTCCGCATCGACCGGATCGGA
AAACCTCTCGAGAAAGGCGTCTAACCAGTCACAGTCGCAAGGTAGGCTGAGCACCGTGGCGGGCGGCAGC
GGGTGGCGGTCGGGGTTGTTTCTGGCGGAGGTGCTGCTGATGATGTAATTAAAGTAGGCGGTCTTGAGAC
GGCGGATGGTCGAGGTGAGGTGTGGCAGGCTTGAGATCCAGCTGTTGGGGTGAGTACTCCCTCTCAAAAG
CGGGCATTACTTCTGCGCTAAGATTGTCAGTTTCCAAAAACGAGGAGGATTTGATATTCACCTGGCCCGA
TCTGGCCATACACTTGAGTGACAATGACATCCACTTTGCCTTTCTCTCCACAGGTGTCCACTCCCAGGTC
CAAGTTTGCCACCATGGAGTTTCAGACCCAGGTACTCATGTCCCTGCTGCTCTGCATGTCTGGTGCGGCC
GCCAATTTCGTGCTGCGGCCCACCAACCAGATCACCCACGCCGGCAGCACCATCCAGCACAGCTGCAGCG
TGATGACCGTGCCCGTGTTCATCGAGTGGTATCTGAACACCAACAAGATCGGCAGCTGCCTGTTCCAGAC
CAACACCACCACCAACACCTTCGGCGACCCCAAGTTCCAGATCATCATCGGCCAGTACACCGAGAAGCTG
CTGCCCATCTGCCAGCTGATCGTGACCAACATCGACTTCGTGGACACCGGCGAGTACAAGTGCAAGACCA
TCCACCACGACAGCGAGAGCGACACCGCCAGCGCCTACATCCTGGTGTCCTACCCCATCCGGAAGCTGGA
ACTGCACATCGACAACGAGACAAGCCTGAGCGTGGGCCAGCGGACCTACATCGAGTGTCAGGCCAGAGCC
GGCAAGCCTGCCCCCCAGATCAGACTGAATCTGGGCGGCCTGCCCATCAGCGAGGCCCGGGTGGTGCAGA
AGGTGGACATCGAGGGCCTGATCACCAGCACCGCCACCGCCAATATCAAGCTGACCAATACCCACCACTG
GCAGCTGCTGACCTGCCACGTGGACATGCAGGCCTACCGGAACGTGAACCAGACCTTCAAAGTGATCCAC
CTGAAGGACTACGCCCCTGCCGAGCTGGGCGCGCCGTCGACCTCCATCACGGCCTATAAGAGTGAGGGGG
AGTCAGCGGAGTTCTCCTTCCCACTCAACCTTGGAGAGGAAAGCCTGCAGGGAGAGTTGAGATGGAAGGC
AGAGAAGGCTCCTTCTTCCCAGTCCTGGATCACCTTCTCCCTAAAGAACCAAAAGGTGTCTGTGCAGAAG
TCTACTAGCAACCCCAAGTTCCAGCTGTCCGAAACGCTCCCACTCACCCTTCAGATACCCCAGGTCTCCC
TTCAGTTTGCTGGTTCTGGCAACCTGACCCTGACTCTGGACAGAGGGATACTGTATCAGGAAGTGAACCT
GGTGGTGATGAAAGTGACTCAGCCCGACAGCAACACTTTGACCTGTGAGGTGATGGGACCCACCTCACCC
AAGATGAGACTGATCTTGAAGCAGGAGAATCAGGAGGCCAGGGTCTCCAGGCAGGAGAAAGTGATTCAAG
TGCAGGCCCCTGAAGCAGGGGTGTGGCAATGTCTACTGAGTGAAGGTGAAGAGGTCAAGATGGACTCCAA
GATCCAGGTTTTATCCAAAGGGTTGAATTCCGGCAGCCTGCACCACATCCTGGACGCCCAGAAGATGCTG
TGGAACCACAGGGACAGGAACCTGCCTCCTCTGGCCCCTCTGGGCCCCCACCACCATCACCACCATTGAG
TCTAGACACGTGATTAATTAAGGATCCCCCGACCTCGACCTCTGGCTAATAAAGGAAATTTATTTTCATT
GCAATAGTGTGTTGGAATTTTTTGTGTCTCTCACTCGGAAGGACATATGGGAGGGCAAATCATTTGGTCG
AGATCCCTCGGAGATCTCTAGCTAGAGGATCGATCCCCGCCCCGGACGAACTAAACCTGACTACGACATC
TCTGCCCCTTCTTCGCGGGGCAGTGCATGTAATCCCTTCAGTTGGTTGGTACAACTTGCCAACTGGGCCC
TGTTCCACATGTGACACGGGGGGGGACCAAACACAAAGGGGTTCTCTGACTGTAGTTGACATCCTTATAA
ATGGATGTGCACATTTGCCAACACTGAGTGGCTTTCATCCTGGAGCAGACTTTGCAGTCTGTGGACTGCA
ACACAACATTGCCTTTATGTGTAACTCTTGGCTGAAGCTCTTACACCAATGCTGGGGGACATGTACCTCC
CAGGGGCCCAGGAAGACTACGGGAGGCTACACCAACGTCAATCAGAGGGGCCTGTGTAGCTACCGATAAG
CGGACCCTCAAGAGGGCATTAGCAATAGTGTTTATAAGGCCCCCTTGTTAACCCTAAACGGGTAGCATAT
GCTTCCCGGGTAGTAGTATATACTATCCAGACTAACCCTAATTCAATAGCATATGTTACCCAACGGGAAG
CATATGCTATCGAATTAGGGTTAGTAAAAGGGTCCTAAGGAACAGCGATATCTCCCACCCCATGAGCTGT
CACGGTTTTATTTACATGGGGTCAGGATTCCACGAGGGTAGTGAACCATTTTAGTCACAAGGGCAGTGGC
TGAAGATCAAGGAGCGGGCAGTGAACTCTCCTGAATCTTCGCCTGCTTCTTCATTCTCCTTCGTTTAGCT
AATAGAATAACTGCTGAGTTGTGAACAGTAAGGTGTATGTGAGGTGCTCGAAAACAAGGTTTCAGGTGAC
GCCCCCAGAATAAAATTTGGACGGGGGGTTCAGTGGTGGCATTGTGCTATGACACCAATATAACCCTCAC
AAACCCCTTGGGCAATAAATACTAGTGTAGGAATGAAACATTCTGAATATCTTTAACAATAGAAATCCAT
GGGGTGGGGACAAGCCGTAAAGACTGGATGTCCATCTCACACGAATTTATGGCTATGGGCAACACATAAT
CCTAGTGCAATATGATACTGGGGTTATTAAGATGTGTCCCAGGCAGGGACCAAGACAGGTGAACCATGTT
GTTACACTCTATTTGTAACAAGGGGAAAGAGAGTGGACGCCGACAGCAGCGGACTCCACTGGTTGTCTCT
AACACCCCCGAAAATTAAACGGGGCTCCACGCCAATGGGGCCCATAAACAAAGACAAGTGGCCACTCTTT
TTTTTGAAATTGTGGAGTGGGGGCACGCGTCAGCCCCCACACGCCGCCCTGCGGTTTTGGACTGTAAAAT
AAGGGTGTAATAACTTGGCTGATTGTAACCCCGCTAACCACTGCGGTCAAACCACTTGCCCACAAAACCA
CTAATGGCACCCCGGGGAATACCTGCATAAGTAGGTGGGCGGGCCAAGATAGGGGCGCGATTGCTGCGAT
CTGGAGGACAAATTACACACACTTGCGCCTGAGCGCCAAGCACAGGGTTGTTGGTCCTCATATTCACGAG
GTCGCTGAGAGCACGGTGGGCTAATGTTGCCATGGGTAGCATATACTACCCAAATATCTGGATAGCATAT
GCTATCCTAATCTATATCTGGGTAGCATAGGCTATCCTAATCTATATCTGGGTAGCATATGCTATCCTAA
TCTATATCTGGGTAGTATATGCTATCCTAATTTATATCTGGGTAGCATAGGCTATCCTAATCTATATCTG
GGTAGCATATGCTATCCTAATCTATATCTGGGTAGTATATGCTATCCTAATCTGTATCCGGGTAGCATAT
GCTATCCTAATAGAGATTAGGGTAGTATATGCTATCCTAATTTATATCTGGGTAGCATATACTACCCAAA
TATCTGGATAGCATATGCTATCCTAATCTATATCTGGGTAGCATATGCTATCCTAATCTATATCTGGGTA
GCATAGGCTATCCTAATCTATATCTGGGTAGCATATGCTATCCTAATCTATATCTGGGTAGTATATGCTA
TCCTAATTTATATCTGGGTAGCATAGGCTATCCTAATCTATATCTGGGTAGCATATGCTATCCTAATCTA
TATCTGGGTAGTATATGCTATCCTAATCTGTATCCGGGTAGCATATGCTATCCTCATGATAAGCTGTCAA
ACATGAGAATTTTCTTGAAGACGAAAGGGCCTCGTGATACGCCTATTTTTATAGGTTAATGTCATGATAA
TAATGGTTTCTTAGACGTCAGGTGGCACTTTTCGGGGAAATGTGCGCGGAACCCCTATTTGTTTATTTTT
CTAAATACATTCAAATATGTATCCGCTCATGAGACAATAACCCTGATAAATGCTTCAATAATATTGAAAA
AGGAAGAGTATGAGTATTCAACATTTCCGTGTCGCCCTTATTCCCTTTTTTGCGGCATTTTGCCTTCCTG
TTTTTGCTCACCCAGAAACGCTGGTGAAAGTAAAAGATGCTGAAGATCAGTTGGGTGCACGAGTGGGTTA
CATCGAACTGGATCTCAACAGCGGTAAGATCCTTGAGAGTTTTCGCCCCGAAGAACGTTTTCCAATGATG
AGCACTTTTAAAGTTCTGCTATGTGGCGCGGTATTATCCCGTGTTGACGCCGGGCAAGAGCAACTCGGTC
GCCGCATACACTATTCTCAGAATGACTTGGTTGAGTACTCACCAGTCACAGAAAAGCATCTTACGGATGG
CATGACAGTAAGAGAATTATGCAGTGCTGCCATAACCATGAGTGATAACACTGCGGCCAACTTACTTCTG
ACAACGATCGGAGGACCGAAGGAGCTAACCGCTTTTTTGCACAACATGGGGGATCATGTAACTCGCCTTG
ATCGTTGGGAACCGGAGCTGAATGAAGCCATACCAAACGACGAGCGTGACACCACGATGCCTGCAGCAAT
GGCAACAACGTTGCGCAAACTATTAACTGGCGAACTACTTACTCTAGCTTCCCGGCAACAATTAATAGAC
TGGATGGAGGCGGATAAAGTTGCAGGACCACTTCTGCGCTCGGCCCTTCCGGCTGGCTGGTTTATTGCTG
ATAAATCTGGAGCCGGTGAGCGTGGGTCTCGCGGTATCATTGCAGCACTGGGGCCAGATGGTAAGCCCTC
CCGTATCGTAGTTATCTACACGACGGGGAGTCAGGCAACTATGGATGAACGAAATAGACAGATCGCTGAG
ATAGGTGCCTCACTGATTAAGCATTGGTAACTGTCAGACCAAGTTTACTCATATATACTTTAGATTGATT
TAAAACTTCATTTTTAATTTAAAAGGATCTAGGTGAAGATCCTTTTTGATAATCTCATGACCAAAATCCC
TTAACGTGAGTTTTCGTTCCACTGAGCGTCAGACCCCGTAGAAAAGATCAAAGGATCTTCTTGAGATCCT
TTTTTTCTGCGCGTAATCTGCTGCTTGCAAACAAAAAAACCACCGCTACCAGCGGTGGTTTGTTTGCCGG
ATCAAGAGCTACCAACTCTTTTTCCGAAGGTAACTGGCTTCAGCAGAGCGCAGATACCAAATACTGTTCT
TCTAGTGTAGCCGTAGTTAGGCCACCACTTCAAGAACTCTGTAGCACCGCCTACATACCTCGCTCTGCTA
ATCCTGTTACCAGTGGCTGCTGCCAGTGGCGATAAGTCGTGTCTTACCGGGTTGGACTCAAGACGATAGT
TACCGGATAAGGCGCAGCGGTCGGGCTGAACGGGGGGTTCGTGCACACAGCCCAGCTTGGAGCGAACGAC
CTACACCGAACTGAGATACCTACAGCGTGAGCTATGAGAAAGCGCCACGCTTCCCGAAGGGAGAAAGGCG
GACAGGTATCCGGTAAGCGGCAGGGTCGGAACAGGAGAGCGCACGAGGGAGCTTCCAGGGGGAAACGCCT
GGTATCTTTATAGTCCTGTCGGGTTTCGCCACCTCTGACTTGAGCGTCGATTTTTGTGATGCTCGTCAGG
GGGGCGGAGCCTATGGAAAAACGCCAGCAACGCGGCCTTTTTACGGTTCCTGGCCTTTTGCTGGCCTTTT
GCTCACATGTTCTTTCCTGCGTTATCCCCTGATTCTGTGGATAACCGTATTACCGCCTTTGAGTGAGCTG
ATACCGCTCGCCGCAGCCGAACGACCGAGCGCAGCGAGTCAGTGAGCGAGGAAGCGGAAGAGCGCCCAAT
ACGCAAACCGCCTCTCCCCGCGCGTTGGCCGATTCATTAATGCAGCTGGCACGACAGGTTTCCCGACTGG
AAAGCGGGCAGTGAGCGCAACGCAATTAATGTGAGTTAGCTCACTCATTAGGCACCCCAGGCTTTACACT
TTATGCTTCCGGCTCGTATGTTGTGTGGAATTGTGAGCGGATAACAATTTCACACAGGAAACAGCTATGA
CCATGATTACGCCAAGCTCTAGCTAGAGGTCGACCAATTCTCATGTTTGACAGCTTATCATCGCAGATCC
GGGCAACGTTGTTGCCATTGCTGCAGGCGCAGAACTGGTAGGTATGGAAGATCTATACATTGAATCAATA
TTGGCAATTAGCCATATTAGTCATTGGTTATATAGCATAAATCAATATTGGCTATTGGCCATTGCATACG
TTGTATCTATATCATAATATGTACATTTATATTGGCTCATGTCCAATATGACCGCCATGTT
